Addgene plasmid #193610: pXPR_003 sgPIGA guide 1
Purpose: PIGA knockout
Depositing lab: William Hahn. Depositing organization: Dana-Farber Cancer Institute. Publication: Systematic interrogation of tumor cell resistance to CAR T cell therapy in pancreatic cancer. Hagel KR, Arafeh R, Gang S, Arnoff TE, Larson RC, Doench JG, Mathewson ND, Wucherpfennig KW, Maus MV, Hahn WC. Cancer Res. 2022 Dec 22:CAN-22-2245. doi: 10.1158/0008-5472.CAN-22-2245. PubMed 36548402.
Backbone
  Vector backbone: pXPR_003
  Vector type: Lentiviral
  Selectable markers: Puromycin
Growth in bacteria
  Bacterial resistance: Ampicillin, 100 μg/mL
  Growth temperature: 30°C
  Growth strain: NEB Stable
  Copy number: High Copy
Gene/Insert
  Gene/Insert name: sgPIGA guide 1
  gRNA/shRNA sequence: CCGTACCCATAATATATGCA
  Species: H. sapiens (human)
  Entrez Gene: PIGA (a.k.a. GPI3, MCAHS2, PIG-A, PNH1)
  Cloning method: Restriction Enzyme; 5′ cloning site Unknown (unknown if destroyed); 3′ cloning site Unknown (unknown if destroyed)
Terms and licenses: Academic/Nonprofit Terms; Industry Terms: Not Available to Industry
How to cite: pXPR_003 sgPIGA guide 1 was a gift from William Hahn (Addgene plasmid # 193610 ; http://n2t.net/addgene:193610 ; RRID:Addgene_193610)
