[The description below was written by a language model from this plasmid's Addgene catalogue record and pLannotate feature annotations shown in this document.]
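Description:
pXPR_003 sgPIGA guide 1 is a lentiviral CRISPR guide-expression plasmid built on the pXPR_003 backbone and intended to knock out the human PIGA gene. It is a third-generation-style, self-inactivating transfer vector. An RSV promoter drives a truncated HIV-1 5' LTR, followed by the Ψ packaging signal with a partial gag region, the Rev response element for Rev-dependent nuclear export of the genomic RNA, a cPPT/CTS element, and a ΔU3 3' LTR that disables LTR promoter activity after integration. An SV40 poly(A) signal and SV40 origin lie downstream of the 3' LTR. In bacteria the plasmid is maintained by a high-copy ColE1/pUC-type origin and selected with ampicillin through the β-lactamase gene. An f1 origin and remnants of a lac/T3/T7 cloning region are also present in the backbone.

The payload sits between the LTRs and comprises two expression units. A human U6 RNA polymerase III promoter transcribes the PIGA-targeting spacer fused to the Streptococcus pyogenes Cas9 guide RNA scaffold. The spacer occupies the short gap between these two annotated features. Downstream, the EF-1α core promoter with its intron A drives puromycin N-acetyltransferase, and a WPRE enhances transcript expression, so transduced mammalian cells can be selected with puromycin. No Cas9 coding sequence is annotated, so the nuclease must be provided separately, for example in Cas9-expressing cells. The associated publication examines tumour cell resistance to CAR T cell therapy in pancreatic cancer, which suggests the guide was used for single-gene PIGA knockout in that study. The cloning sites used to insert the guide are not recorded.
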