Features (pLannotate 1.2.2; 29 found; start..end, strand, type, name):
      3..158     +  CDS            env (fragment): ENV_HV1H2 - Experimental evidence at protein level: Swiss-Prot protein existence level 1. [Transmembrane protein gp41]: Acts as a class I viral fusion protein. Under the current model, the protein has at least 3 conformational states: pre-fusion native state, pre-hairpin intermediate state, and post-fusion hairpin state. During fusion of viral and target intracellular membranes, the coiled coil regions (heptad repeats) assume a trimer-of-hairpins structure, positioning the fusion peptide in close proximity to the C-terminal region of the ectodomain. The formation of this structure appears to d
    162..402     +  promoter       U6 promoter: RNA polymerase III promoter for human U6 snRNA
    432..507     +  misc_RNA       gRNA scaffold: guide RNA scaffold for the Streptococcus pyogenes CRISPR/Cas9 system
    563..680     +  misc_feature   cPPT/CTS: central polypurine tract and central termination sequence of HIV-1
    746..812     +  CDS            small t antigen (fragment): SV40 (simian virus 40) small t antigen
    838..1049    +  promoter       EF-1α core promoter: core promoter for human elongation factor EF-1α
   1050..1988    +  intron         EF-1α intron A: intron upstream of the start codon of human EF-1α
   2010..2609    +  CDS            PuroR (fragment): puromycin N-acetyltransferase; pac from Streptomyces; confers resistance to puromycin
   2625..3213    +  misc_feature   WPRE: woodchuck hepatitis virus posttranscriptional regulatory element
   3264..3283    +  misc_feature   cPPT/CTS (fragment): central polypurine tract and central termination sequence of HIV-1
   3285..3518    +  LTR            3' LTR (ΔU3): self-inactivating 3' long terminal repeat (LTR) from HIV-1
   3596..3717    +  polyA_signal   SV40 poly(A) signal: SV40 polyadenylation signal
   3757..3892    +  rep_origin     SV40 ori: SV40 origin of replication
   3913..3931    -  promoter       T7 promoter: promoter for bacteriophage T7 RNA polymerase
   3939..4094    +  CDS            lacZα (fragment): LacZα fragment of β-galactosidase; lacZ fragment
   4099..4527    +  rep_origin     f1 ori (sequence partly withheld): f1 bacteriophage origin of replication; arrow indicates direction of (+) strand synthesis
   4580..4684    +  promoter       AmpR promoter: bla
   4685..5545    +  CDS            AmpR: β-lactamase; bla; confers resistance to ampicillin, carbenicillin, and related antibiotics
   5716..6304    +  rep_origin     ori: high-copy-number ColE1/pMB1/pBR322/pUC origin of replication
   6487..6579    +  CDS            lacI (fragment): lac repressor; lacI; The lac repressor binds to the lac operator to inhibit transcription in E. coli. This inhibition can be relieved by adding lactose or isopropyl-β-D-thiogalactopyranoside (IPTG).
   6592..6613    +  protein_bind   CAP binding site: CAP binding activates transcription in the presence of cAMP. E. coli catabolite activator protein
   6628..6658    +  promoter       lac promoter: promoter for the E. coli lac operon
   6666..6682    +  protein_bind   lac operator: The lac repressor binds to the lac operator to inhibit transcription in E. coli. This inhibition can be relieved by adding lactose or isopropyl-β-D-thiogalactopyranoside (IPTG). lac repressor encoded by lacI
   6727..6745    +  promoter       T3 promoter: promoter for bacteriophage T3 RNA polymerase
   6773..6999    +  promoter       RSV promoter: Rous sarcoma virus enhancer/promoter
   7000..7180    +  LTR            5' LTR (truncated): truncated 5' long terminal repeat (LTR) from HIV-1
   7227..7352    +  misc_feature   HIV-1 Ψ: packaging signal of human immunodeficiency virus type 1
   7336..7699    +  CDS            HIV-1 gag (fragment): gag protein from human immunodeficiency virus 1; gag
   7845..8078    +  misc_feature   RRE: The Rev response element (RRE) of HIV-1 allows for Rev-dependent mRNA export from the nucleus to the cytoplasm.
>Addgene plasmid #193610 | pXPR_003 sgPIGA guide 1 | addgene full sequence | sequence record 380097 | Addgene NGS Result
TAACAAATTGGCTGTGGTATATAAAATTATTCATAATGATAGTAGGAGGCTTGGTAGGTTTAAGAATAGT
TTTTGCTGTACTTTCTATAGTGAATAGAGTTAGGCAGGGATATTCACCATTATCGTTTCAGACCCACCTC
CCAACCCCGAGGGGACCCAGAGAGGGCCTATTTCCCATGATTCCTTCATATTTGCATATACGATACAAGG
CTGTTAGAGAGATAATTAGAATTAATTTGACTGTAAACACAAAGATATTAGTACAAAATACGTGACGTAG
AAAGTAATAATTTCTTGGGTAGTTTGCAGTTTTAAAATTATGTTTTAAAATGGACTATCATATGCTTACC
GTAACTTGAAAGTATTTCGATTTCTTGGCTTTATATATCTTGTGGAAAGGACGAAACACCGCCGTACCCA
TAATATATGCAGTTTTAGAGCTAGAAATAGCAAGTTAAAATAAGGCTAGTCCGTTATCAACTTGAAAAAG
TGGCACCGAGTCGGTGCTTTTTTAAGCTTGGCGTAACTAGATCTTGAGACAAATGGCAGTATTCATCCAC
AATTTTAAAAGAAAAGGGGGGATTGGGGGGTACAGTGCAGGGGAAAGAATAGTAGACATAATAGCAACAG
ACATACAAACTAAAGAATTACAAAAACAAATTACAAAAATTCAAAATTTTCGGGTTTATTACAGGGACAG
CAGAGATCCACTTTGGCGCCGGCTCGAGGGGGCCCGGGTGCAAAGATGGATAAAGTTTTAAACAGAGAGG
AATCTTTGCAGCTAATGGACCTTCTAGGTCTTGAAAGGAGTGGGAATTGGCTCCGGTGCCCGTCAGTGGG
CAGAGCGCACATCGCCCACAGTCCCCGAGAAGTTGGGGGGAGGGGTCGGCAATTGATCCGGTGCCTAGAG
AAGGTGGCGCGGGGTAAACTGGGAAAGTGATGTCGTGTACTGGCTCCGCCTTTTTCCCGAGGGTGGGGGA
GAACCGTATATAAGTGCAGTAGTCGCCGTGAACGTTCTTTTTCGCAACGGGTTTGCCGCCAGAACACAGG
TAAGTGCCGTGTGTGGTTCCCGCGGGCCTGGCCTCTTTACGGGTTATGGCCCTTGCGTGCCTTGAATTAC
TTCCACCTGGCTGCAGTACGTGATTCTTGATCCCGAGCTTCGGGTTGGAAGTGGGTGGGAGAGTTCGAGG
CCTTGCGCTTAAGGAGCCCCTTCGCCTCGTGCTTGAGTTGAGGCCTGGCCTGGGCGCTGGGGCCGCCGCG
TGCGAATCTGGTGGCACCTTCGCGCCTGTCTCGCTGCTTTCGATAAGTCTCTAGCCATTTAAAATTTTTG
ATGACCTGCTGCGACGCTTTTTTTCTGGCAAGATAGTCTTGTAAATGCGGGCCAAGATCTGCACACTGGT
ATTTCGGTTTTTGGGGCCGCGGGCGGCGACGGGGCCCGTGCGTCCCAGCGCACATGTTCGGCGAGGCGGG
GCCTGCGAGCGCGGCCACCGAGAATCGGACGGGGGTAGTCTCAAGCTGGCCGGCCTGCTCTGGTGCCTGG
CCTCGCGCCGCCGTGTATCGCCCCGCCCTGGGCGGCAAGGCTGGCCCGGTCGGCACCAGTTGCGTGAGCG
GAAAGATGGCCGCTTCCCGGCCCTGCTGCAGGGAGCTCAAAATGGAGGACGCGGCGCTCGGGAGAGCGGG
CGGGTGAGTCACCCACACAAAGGAAAAGGGCCTTTCCGTCCTCAGCCGTCGCTTCATGTGACTCCACGGA
GTACCGGGCGCCGTCCAGGCACCTCGATTAGTTCTCGAGCTTTTGGAGTACGTCGTCTTTAGGTTGGGGG
GAGGGGTTTTATGCGATGGAGTTTCCCCACACTGAGTGGGTGGAGACTGAAGTTAGGCCAGCTTGGCACT
TGATGTAATTCTCCTTGGAATTTGCCCTTTTTGAGTTTGGATCTTGGTTCATTCTCAAGCCTCAGACAGT
GGTTCAAAGTTTTTTTCTTCCATTTCAGGTGTCGTGACGTACGGCCACCATGACCGAGTACAAGCCCACG
GTGCGCCTCGCCACCCGCGACGACGTCCCCAGGGCCGTACGCACCCTCGCCGCCGCGTTCGCCGACTACC
CCGCCACGCGCCACACCGTCGATCCGGACCGCCACATCGAGCGGGTCACCGAGCTGCAAGAACTCTTCCT
CACGCGCGTCGGGCTCGACATCGGCAAGGTGTGGGTCGCGGACGACGGCGCCGCCGTGGCGGTCTGGACC
ACGCCGGAGAGCGTCGAAGCGGGGGCGGTGTTCGCCGAGATCGGCCCGCGCATGGCCGAGTTGAGCGGTT
CCCGGCTGGCCGCGCAGCAACAGATGGAAGGCCTCCTGGCGCCGCACCGGCCCAAGGAGCCCGCGTGGTT
CCTGGCCACCGTCGGAGTCTCGCCCGACCACCAGGGCAAGGGTCTGGGCAGCGCCGTCGTGCTCCCCGGA
GTGGAGGCGGCCGAGCGCGCCGGGGTGCCCGCCTTCCTGGAGACCTCCGCGCCCCGCAACCTCCCCTTCT
ACGAGCGGCTCGGCTTCACCGTCACCGCCGACGTCGAGGTGCCCGAAGGACCGCGCACCTGGTGCATGAC
CCGCAAGCCCGGTGCCTGAACGCGTTAAGTCGACAATCAACCTCTGGATTACAAAATTTGTGAAAGATTG
ACTGGTATTCTTAACTATGTTGCTCCTTTTACGCTATGTGGATACGCTGCTTTAATGCCTTTGTATCATG
CTATTGCTTCCCGTATGGCTTTCATTTTCTCCTCCTTGTATAAATCCTGGTTGCTGTCTCTTTATGAGGA
GTTGTGGCCCGTTGTCAGGCAACGTGGCGTGGTGTGCACTGTGTTTGCTGACGCAACCCCCACTGGTTGG
GGCATTGCCACCACCTGTCAGCTCCTTTCCGGGACTTTCGCTTTCCCCCTCCCTATTGCCACGGCGGAAC
TCATCGCCGCCTGCCTTGCCCGCTGCTGGACAGGGGCTCGGCTGTTGGGCACTGACAATTCCGTGGTGTT
GTCGGGGAAATCATCGTCCTTTCCTTGGCTGCTCGCCTGTGTTGCCACCTGGATTCTGCGCGGGACGTCC
TTCTGCTACGTCCCTTCGGCCCTCAATCCAGCGGACCTTCCTTCCCGCGGCCTGCTGCCGGCTCTGCGGC
CTCTTCCGCGTCTTCGCCTTCGCCCTCAGACGAGTCGGATCTCCCTTTGGGCCGCCTCCCCGCGTCGACT
TTAAGACCAATGACTTACAAGGCAGCTGTAGATCTTAGCCACTTTTTAAAAGAAAAGGGGGGACTGGAAG
GGCTAATTCACTCCCAACGAAGACAAGATCTGCTTTTTGCTTGTACTGGGTCTCTCTGGTTAGACCAGAT
CTGAGCCTGGGAGCTCTCTGGCTAACTAGGGAACCCACTGCTTAAGCCTCAATAAAGCTTGCCTTGAGTG
CTTCAAGTAGTGTGTGCCCGTCTGTTGTGTGACTCTGGTAACTAGAGATCCCTCAGACCCTTTTAGTCAG
TGTGGAAAATCTCTAGCAGTACGTATAGTAGTTCATGTCATCTTATTATTCAGTATTTATAACTTGCAAA
GAAATGAATATCAGAGAGTGAGAGGAACTTGTTTATTGCAGCTTATAATGGTTACAAATAAAGCAATAGC
ATCACAAATTTCACAAATAAAGCATTTTTTTCACTGCATTCTAGTTGTGGTTTGTCCAAACTCATCAATG
TATCTTATCATGTCTGGCTCTAGCTATCCCGCCCCTAACTCCGCCCATCCCGCCCCTAACTCCGCCCAGT
TCCGCCCATTCTCCGCCCCATGGCTGACTAATTTTTTTTATTTATGCAGAGGCCGAGGCCGCCTCGGCCT
CTGAGCTATTCCAGAAGTAGTGAGGAGGCTTTTTTGGAGGCCTAGGGACGTACCCAATTCGCCCTATAGT
GAGTCGTATTACGCGCGCTCACTGGCCGTCGTTTTACAACGTCGTGACTGGGAAAACCCTGGCGTTACCC
AACTTAATCGCCTTGCAGCACATCCCCCTTTCGCCAGCTGGCGTAATAGCGAAGAGGCCCGCACCGATCG
CCCTTCCCAACAGTTGCGCAGCCTGAATGGCGAATGGG
[124 nt withheld, positions 4099-4222]
C
[91 nt withheld, positions 4224-4314]
A
[49 nt withheld, positions 4316-4364]
CCTTTGACGTTGGAGTCCACGTTCTTT
[37 nt withheld, positions 4392-4428]
ACCCTATCTCGGTCTATTCTTTTGATTTATAAGGGATTTTGCCGATTTCGGCCTATTGGTTAAAAAATGA
GCTGATTTAACAAAAATTTAACGCGAATTTTAACAAAATATTAACGCTTACAATTTAGGTGGCACTTTTC
GGGGAAATGTGCGCGGAACCCCTATTTGTTTATTTTTCTAAATACATTCAAATATGTATCCGCTCATGAG
ACAATAACCCTGATAAATGCTTCAATAATATTGAAAAAGGAAGAGTATGAGTATTCAACATTTCCGTGTC
GCCCTTATTCCCTTTTTTGCGGCATTTTGCCTTCCTGTTTTTGCTCACCCAGAAACGCTGGTGAAAGTAA
AAGATGCTGAAGATCAGTTGGGTGCACGAGTGGGTTACATCGAACTGGATCTCAACAGCGGTAAGATCCT
TGAGAGTTTTCGCCCCGAAGAACGTTTTCCAATGATGAGCACTTTTAAAGTTCTGCTATGTGGCGCGGTA
TTATCCCGTATTGACGCCGGGCAAGAGCAACTCGGTCGCCGCATACACTATTCTCAGAATGACTTGGTTG
AGTACTCACCAGTCACAGAAAAGCATCTTACGGATGGCATGACAGTAAGAGAATTATGCAGTGCTGCCAT
AACCATGAGTGATAACACTGCGGCCAACTTACTTCTGACAACGATCGGAGGACCGAAGGAGCTAACCGCT
TTTTTGCACAACATGGGGGATCATGTAACTCGCCTTGATCGTTGGGAACCGGAGCTGAATGAAGCCATAC
CAAACGACGAGCGTGACACCACGATGCCTGTAGCAATGGCAACAACGTTGCGCAAACTATTAACTGGCGA
ACTACTTACTCTAGCTTCCCGGCAACAATTAATAGACTGGATGGAGGCGGATAAAGTTGCAGGACCACTT
CTGCGCTCGGCCCTTCCGGCTGGCTGGTTTATTGCTGATAAATCTGGAGCCGGTGAGCGTGGGTCTCGCG
GTATCATTGCAGCACTGGGGCCAGATGGTAAGCCCTCCCGTATCGTAGTTATCTACACGACGGGGAGTCA
GGCAACTATGGATGAACGAAATAGACAGATCGCTGAGATAGGTGCCTCACTGATTAAGCATTGGTAACTG
TCAGACCAAGTTTACTCATATATACTTTAGATTGATTTAAAACTTCATTTTTAATTTAAAAGGATCTAGG
TGAAGATCCTTTTTGATAATCTCATGACCAAAATCCCTTAACGTGAGTTTTCGTTCCACTGAGCGTCAGA
CCCCGTAGAAAAGATCAAAGGATCTTCTTGAGATCCTTTTTTTCTGCGCGTAATCTGCTGCTTGCAAACA
AAAAAACCACCGCTACCAGCGGTGGTTTGTTTGCCGGATCAAGAGCTACCAACTCTTTTTCCGAAGGTAA
CTGGCTTCAGCAGAGCGCAGATACCAAATACTGTTCTTCTAGTGTAGCCGTAGTTAGGCCACCACTTCAA
GAACTCTGTAGCACCGCCTACATACCTCGCTCTGCTAATCCTGTTACCAGTGGCTGCTGCCAGTGGCGAT
AAGTCGTGTCTTACCGGGTTGGACTCAAGACGATAGTTACCGGATAAGGCGCAGCGGTCGGGCTGAACGG
GGGGTTCGTGCACACAGCCCAGCTTGGAGCGAACGACCTACACCGAACTGAGATACCTACAGCGTGAGCT
ATGAGAAAGCGCCACGCTTCCCGAAGGGAGAAAGGCGGACAGGTATCCGGTAAGCGGCAGGGTCGGAACA
GGAGAGCGCACGAGGGAGCTTCCAGGGGGAAACGCCTGGTATCTTTATAGTCCTGTCGGGTTTCGCCACC
TCTGACTTGAGCGTCGATTTTTGTGATGCTCGTCAGGGGGGCGGAGCCTATGGAAAAACGCCAGCAACGC
GGCCTTTTTACGGTTCCTGGCCTTTTGCTGGCCTTTTGCTCACATGTTCTTTCCTGCGTTATCCCCTGAT
TCTGTGGATAACCGTATTACCGCCTTTGAGTGAGCTGATACCGCTCGCCGCAGCCGAACGACCGAGCGCA
GCGAGTCAGTGAGCGAGGAAGCGGAAGAGCGCCCAATACGCAAACCGCCTCTCCCCGCGCGTTGGCCGAT
TCATTAATGCAGCTGGCACGACAGGTTTCCCGACTGGAAAGCGGGCAGTGAGCGCAACGCAATTAATGTG
AGTTAGCTCACTCATTAGGCACCCCAGGCTTTACACTTTATGCTTCCGGCTCGTATGTTGTGTGGAATTG
TGAGCGGATAACAATTTCACACAGGAAACAGCTATGACCATGATTACGCCAAGCGCGCAATTAACCCTCA
CTAAAGGGAACAAAAGCTGGAGCTGCAAGCTTAATGTAGTCTTATGCAATACTCTTGTAGTCTTGCAACA
TGGTAACGATGAGTTAGCAACATGCCTTACAAGGAGAGAAAAAGCACCGTGCATGCCGATTGGTGGAAGT
AAGGTGGTACGATCGTGCCTTATTAGGAAGGCAACAGACGGGTCTGACATGGATTGGACGAACCACTGAA
TTGCCGCATTGCAGAGATATTGTATTTAAGTGCCTAGCTCGATACATAAACGGGTCTCTCTGGTTAGACC
AGATCTGAGCCTGGGAGCTCTCTGGCTAACTAGGGAACCCACTGCTTAAGCCTCAATAAAGCTTGCCTTG
AGTGCTTCAAGTAGTGTGTGCCCGTCTGTTGTGTGACTCTGGTAACTAGAGATCCCTCAGACCCTTTTAG
TCAGTGTGGAAAATCTCTAGCAGTGGCGCCCGAACAGGGACTTGAAAGCGAAAGGGAAACCAGAGGAGCT
CTCTCGACGCAGGACTCGGCTTGCTGAAGCGCGCACGGCAAGAGGCGAGGGGCGGCGACTGGTGAGTACG
CCAAAAATTTTGACTAGCGGAGGCTAGAAGGAGAGAGATGGGTGCGAGAGCGTCAGTATTAAGCGGGGGA
GAATTAGATCGCGATGGGAAAAAATTCGGTTAAGGCCAGGGGGAAAGAAAAAATATAAATTAAAACATAT
AGTATGGGCAAGCAGGGAGCTAGAACGATTCGCAGTTAATCCTGGCCTGTTAGAAACATCAGAAGGCTGT
AGACAAATACTGGGACAGCTACAACCATCCCTTCAGACAGGATCAGAAGAACTTAGATCATTATATAATA
CAGTAGCAACCCTCTATTGTGTGCATCAAAGGATAGAGATAAAAGACACCAAGGAAGCTTTAGACAAGAT
AGAGGAAGAGCAAAACAAAAGTAAGACCACCGCACAGCAAGCGGCCGCTGATCTTCAGACCTGGAGGAGG
AGATATGAGGGACAATTGGAGAAGTGAATTATATAAATATAAAGTAGTAAAAATTGAACCATTAGGAGTA
GCACCCACCAAGGCAAAGAGAAGAGTGGTGCAGAGAGAAAAAAGAGCAGTGGGAATAGGAGCTTTGTTCC
TTGGGTTCTTGGGAGCAGCAGGAAGCACTATGGGCGCAGCGTCAATGACGCTGACGGTACAGGCCAGACA
ATTATTGTCTGGTATAGTGCAGCAGCAGAACAATTTGCTGAGGGCTATTGAGGCGCAACAGCATCTGTTG
CAACTCACAGTCTGGGGCATCAAGCAGCTCCAGGCAAGAATCCTGGCTGTGGAAAGATACCTAAAGGATC
AACAGCTCCTGGGGATTTGGGGTTGCTCTGGAAAACTCATTTGCACCACTGCTGTGCCTTGGAATGCTAG
TTGGAGTAATAAATCTCTGGAACAGATTTGGAATCACACGACCTGGATGGAGTGGGACAGAGAAATTAAC
AATTACACAAGCTTAATACACTCCTTAATTGAAGAATCGCAAAACCAGCAAGAAAAGAATGAACAAGAAT
TATTGGAATTAGATAAATGGGCAAGTTTGTGGAATTGGTTTAACA
